>Addgene plasmid #114604 | pTWIN1-His6-Ssp-Htt18-90(Q18C)-42Q-A60C | addgene full sequence | sequence record 222736 | Addgene NGS Result
AGGACGCCCGCCATAAACTGCCAGGAATTAATTCCCCAGGCATCAAATAAAACGAAAGGCTCAGTCGAAA
GACTGGGCCTTTCGTTTTATCTGTTGTTTGTCGGTGAACGCTCTCCTGAGTAGGACAAATCCGCCGGGAG
CGGATTTGAACGTTGCGAAGCAACGGCCCGGAGGGTGGCGGGCAGGACGCCCGCCATAAACTGCCAGGAA
TTGGGGATCGGAATTAATTCCCGGTTTAAACCGGGGATCTCGATCCCGCGAAATTAATACGACTCACTAT
AGGGGAATTGTGAGCGGATAACAATTCCCCTCTAGAAATAATTTTGTTTAACTTTAAGAAGGAGATATAC
ATATGCATCATCATCATCACCATAGCGGTGCAATTAGCGGTGATAGCCTGATTAGCCTGGCAAGCACCGG
TAAACGTGTTAGCATTAAAGATCTGCTGGATGAGAAAGATTTTGAGATTTGGGCCATTAACGAGCAGACC
ATGAAACTGGAAAGCGCAAAAGTTAGCCGTGTTTTTTGCACCGGTAAAAAACTGGTGTATATCCTGAAAA
CCCGTCTGGGTCGTACCATTAAAGCAACCGCAAATCATCGTTTTCTGACCATTGATGGTTGGAAACGTCT
GGATGAACTGAGCCTGAAAGAACATATTGCACTGCCTCGTAAACTGGAAAGTAGCAGCCTGCAACTGAGT
CCGGAAATTGAAAAACTGAGCCAGAGCGATATCTATTGGGATAGCATTGTTAGCATTACCGAAACCGGTG
TTGAAGAAGTTTTTGATCTGACCGTTCCGGGTCCGCACAATTTTGTTGCAAATGATATTATCGTGCATAA
TTGCCAGCAGCAGCAACAACAGCAGCAACAGCAACAGCAGCAGCAGCAGCAACAACAGCAGCAGCAACAG
CAACAACAACAACAACAGCAGCAACAACAGCAACAGCAGCAACAACAACAGCAACAGCAGCCTCCGCCTC
CGCCACCTCCTCCTCCACCACCTCAGCTGCCTCAGCCTCCGCCTCAGTGCCAGCCGCTGCTGCCACAGCC
TCAGCCACCGCCTCCACCGCCACCACCTCCGCCTGGTCCAGCAGTTGCAGAAGAACCGCTGCATCGTCCG
TAACTGCAGGAAGGGGATCCGGCTGCTAACAAAGCCCGAAAGGAAGCTGAGTTGGCTGCTGCCACCGCTG
AGCAATAACTAGCATAACCCCTTGGGGCCTCTAAACGGGTCTTGAGGGGTTTTTTGCTGAAAGGAGGAAC
TATATCCGGATAACTACGTCAGGTGGCACTTTTCGGGGAAATGTGCGCGGAACCCCTATTTGTTTATTTT
TCTAAATACATTCAAATATGTATCCGCTCATGAGACAATAACCCTGATAAATGCTTCAATAATATTGAAA
AAGGAAGAGTATGAGTATTCAACATTTCCGTGTCGCCCTTATTCCCTTTTTTGCGGCATTTTGCCTTCCT
GTTTTTGCTCACCCAGAAACGCTGGTGAAAGTAAAAGATGCTGAAGATCAGTTGGGTGCACGAGTGGGTT
ACATCGAACTGGATCTCAACAGCGGTAAGATCCTTGAGAGTTTTCGCCCCGAAGAACGTTTCCCAATGAT
GAGCACTTTTAAAGTTCTGCTATGTGGCGCGGTATTATCCCGTGTTGACGCCGGGCAAGAGCAACTCGGT
CGCCGCATACACTATTCTCAGAATGACTTGGTTGAGTACTCACCAGTCACAGAAAAGCATCTTACGGATG
GCATGACAGTAAGAGAATTATGCAGTGCTGCCATAACCATGAGTGATAACACTGCGGCCAACTTACTTCT
GACAACGATCGGAGGACCGAAGGAGCTAACCGCTTTTTTGCACAACATGGGGGATCATGTAACTCGCCTT
GATCGTTGGGAACCGGAGCTGAATGAAGCCATACCAAACGACGAGCGTGACACCACGATGCCTGTAGCAA
TGGCAACAACGTTGCGCAAACTATTAACTGGCGAACTACTTACTCTAGCTTCCCGGCAACAATTAATAGA
CTGGATGGAGGCGGATAAAGTTGCAGGACCACTTCTGCGCTCGGCCCTTCCGGCTGGCTGGTTTATTGCT
GATAAATCTGGAGCCGGTGAGCGTGGGTCTCGCGGTATCATTGCAGCACTGGGGCCAGATGGTAAGCCCT
CCCGTATCGTAGTTATCTACACGACGGGGAGTCAGGCAACTATGGATGAACGAAATAGACAGATCGCTGA
GATAGGTGCCTCACTGATTAAGCATTGGTAACTGTCAGACCAAGTTTACTCATATATACTTTAGATTGAT
T
[38 nt withheld, positions 2312-2349]
A
[37 nt withheld, positions 2351-2387]
ATTTTGTTAAAATTCGCGTTAAATTTTTGTTAAATCAGCTCATTTTTTAACCAATAGGCCGAAATCGGCA
AAATCCCTTATAAATCAAAAGAATAGCCCGAGATAGGGT
[37 nt withheld, positions 2497-2533]
AAAGAACGTGGACTCCAACGTCAAAGG
[141 nt withheld, positions 2561-2701]
G
[125 nt withheld, positions 2703-2827]
AAAGGATCTAGGTGAAGATCCTTTTTGATAATCTCATGACCAAAATCCCTTAACGTGAGTTTTCGTTCCA
CTGAGCGTCAGACCCCGTAGAAAAGATCAAAGGATCTTCTTGAGATCCTTTTTTTCTGCGCGTAATCTGC
TGCTTGCAAACAAAAAAACCACCGCTACCAGCGGTGGTTTGTTTGCCGGATCAAGAGCTACCAACTCTTT
TTCCGAAGGTAACTGGCTTCAGCAGAGCGCAGATACCAAATACTGTCCTTCTAGTGTAGCCGTAGTTAGG
CCACCACTTCAAGAACTCTGTAGCACCGCCTACATACCTCGCTCTGCTAATCCTGTTACCAGTGGCTGCT
GCCAGTGGCGATAAGTCGTGTCTTACCGGGTTGGACTCAAGACGATAGTTACCGGATAAGGCGCAGCGGT
CGGGCTGAACGGGGGGTTCGTGCACACAGCCCAGCTTGGAGCGAACGACCTACACCGAACTGAGATACCT
ACAGCGTGAGCTATGAGAAAGCGCCACGCTTCCCGAAGGGAGAAAGGCGGACAGGTATCCGGTAAGCGGC
AGGGTCGGAACAGGAGAGCGCACGAGGGAGCTTCCAGGGGGAAACGCCTGGTATCTTTATAGTCCTGTCG
GGTTTCGCCACCTCTGACTTGAGCGTCGATTTTTGTGATGCTCGTCAGGGGGGCGGAGCCTATGGAAAAA
CGCCAGCAACGCGGCCTTTTTACGGTTCCTGGCCTTTTGCTGGCCTTTTGCTCACATGTTCTTTCCTGCG
TTATCCCCTGATTCTGTGGATAACCGTATTACCGCCTTTGAGTGAGCTGATACCGCTCGCCGCAGCCGAA
CGACCGAGCGCAGCGAGTCAGTGAGCGAGGAAGCTATGGTGCACTCTCAGTACAATCTGCTCTGATGCCG
CATAGTTAAGCCAGTATACACTCCGCTATCGCTACGTGACTGGGTCATGGCTGCGCCCCGACACCCGCCA
ACACCCGCTGACGCGCCCTGACGGGCTTGTCTGCTCCCGGCATCCGCTTACAGACAAGCTGTGACCGTCT
CCGGGAGCTGCATGTGTCAGAGGTTTTCACCGTCATCACCGAAACGCGCGAGGCAGCTGCGGTAAAGCTC
ATCAGCGTGGTCGTGCAGCGATTCACAGATGTCTGCCTGTTCATCCGCGTCCAGCTCGTTGAGTTTCTCC
AGAAGCGTTAATGTCTGGCTTCTGATAAAGCGGGCCATGTTAAGGGCGGTTTTTTCCTGTTTGGTCACTG
ATGCCTCCGTGTAAGGGGGATTTCTGTTCATGGGGGTAATGATACCGATGAAACGAGAGAGGATGCTCAC
GATACGGGTTACTGATGATGAACATGCCCGGTTACTGGAACGTTGTGAGGGTAAACAACTGGCGGTATGG
ATGCGGCGGGACCAGAGAAAAATCACTCAGGGTCAATGCCAGCCGAACGCCAGCAAGACGTAGCCCAGCG
CGTCGGCCGCCATGCCGGCGATAATGGCCTGCTTCTCGCCGAAACGTTTGGTGGCGGGACCAGTGACGAA
GGCTTGAGCGAGGGCGTGCAAGATTCCGAATACCGCAAGCGACAGGCCGATCATCGTCGCGCTCCAGCGA
AAGCGGTCCTCGCCGAAAATGACCCAGAGCGCTGCCGGCACCTGTCCTACGAGTTGCATGATAAAGAAGA
CAGTCATAAGTGCGGCGACGATAGTCATGCCCCGCGCCCACCGGAAGGAGCTGACTGGGTTGAAGGCTCT
CAAGGGCATCGGTCGAGATCCCGGTGCCTAATGAGTGAGCTAACTTACATTAATTGCGTTGCGCTCACTG
CCCGCTTTCCAGTCGGGAAACCTGTCGTGCCAGCTGCATTAATGAATCGGCCAACGCGCGGGGAGAGGCG
GTTTGCGTATTGGGCGCCAGGGTGGTTTTTCTTTTCACCAGTGAGACGGGCAACAGCTGATTGCCCTTCA
CCGCCTGGCCCTGAGAGAGTTGCAGCAAGCGGTCCACGCTGGTTTGCCCCAGCAGGCGAAAATCCTGTTT
GATGGTGGTTAACGGCGGGATATAACATGAGCTGTCTTCGGTATCGTCGTATCCCACTACCGAGATATCC
GCACCAACGCGCAGCCCGGACTCGGTAATGGCGCGCATTGCGCCCAGCGCCATCTGATCGTTGGCAACCA
GCATCGCAGTGGGAACGATGCCCTCATTCAGCATTTGCATGGTTTGTTGAAAACCGGACATGGCACTCCA
GTCGCCTTCCCGTTCCGCTATCGGCTGAATTTGATTGCGAGTGAGATATTTATGCCAGCCAGCCAGACGC
AGACGCGCCGAGACAGAACTTAATGGGCCCGCTAACAGCGCGATTTGCTGGTGACCCAATGCGACCAGAT
GCTCCACGCCCAGTCGCGTACCGTCTTCATGGGAGAAAATAATACTGTTGATGGGTGTCTGGTCAGAGAC
ATCAAGAAATAACGCCGGAACATTAGTGCAGGCAGCTTCCACAGCAATGGCATCCTGGTCATCCAGCGGA
TAGTTAATGATCAGCCCACTGACGCGTTGCGCGAGAAGATTGTGCACCGCCGCTTTACAGGCTTCGACGC
CGCTTCGTTCTACCATCGACACCACCACGCTGGCACCCAGTTGATCGGCGCGAGATTTAATCGCCGCGAC
AATTTGCGACGGCGCGTGCAGGGCCAGACTGGAGGTGGCAACGCCAATCAGCAACGACTGTTTGCCCGCC
AGTTGTTGTGCCACGCGGTTGGGAATGTAATTCAGCTCCGCCATCGCCGCTTCCACTTTTTCCCGCGTTT
TCGCAGAAACGTGGCTGGCCTGGTTCACCACGCGGGAAACGGTCTGATAAGAGACACCGGCATACTCTGC
GACATCGTATAACGTTACTGGTTTCACATTCACCACCCTGAATTGACTCTCTTCCGGGCGCTATCATGCC
ATACCGCGAAAGGTTTTGCGCCATTCGATGGTGTCCGGGATCTCGACGCTCTCCCTTATGCGACTCCTGC
ATTAGGAAGCAGCCCAGTAGTAGGTTGAGGCCGTTGAGCACCGCCGCCGCAAGGAATGGTGCATGCCGGC
ATGCCGCCCTTTCGTCTTCAAGAATTAATTCCCAATTCCCCAGGCATCAAATAAAACGAAAGGCTCAGTC
GAAAGACTGGGCCTTTCGTTTTATCTGTTGTTTGTCGGTGAACGCTCTCCTGAGTAGGACAAATCCGCCG
GGAGCGGATTTGAACGTTGCGAAGCAACGGCCCGGAGGGTGGCGGGC
Features (pLannotate 1.2.2; 20 found; start..end, strand, type, name):
     44..130     +  terminator     rrnB T1 terminator: Escherichia coli rrnB; transcription terminator T1 from the E. coli rrnB gene
    265..283     +  promoter       T7 promoter: promoter for bacteriophage T7 RNA polymerase
    284..308     +  protein_bind   lac operator: The lac repressor binds to the lac operator to inhibit transcription in E. coli. This inhibition can be relieved by adding lactose or isopropyl-β-D-thiogalactopyranoside (IPTG). lac repressor encoded by lacI
    323..345     +  RBS            RBS: efficient ribosome binding site from bacteriophage T7 gene 10 (Olins and Rangwala, 1989)
    374..721     +  CDS            dnaB (fragment): DNAB_MYCTU - Experimental evidence at protein level: Swiss-Prot protein existence level 1. The intein is an endonuclease. From Mycobacterium tuberculosis (strain ATCC 25618 / H37Rv).
   1142..1191    +  CDS            SET1 (fragment): solubility-enhancement tag derived from T7 phage gene 10B
   1199..1246    +  terminator     T7 terminator: transcription terminator for bacteriophage T7 RNA polymerase
   1306..1410    +  promoter       AmpR promoter: bla
   1411..2271    +  CDS            AmpR: β-lactamase; bla; confers resistance to ampicillin, carbenicillin, and related antibiotics
   2313..2826    -  rep_origin     M13 ori (sequence partly withheld): M13 bacteriophage origin of replication; arrow indicates direction of (+) strand synthesis
   2937..3525    +  rep_origin     ori: high-copy-number ColE1/pMB1/pBR322/pUC origin of replication
   3702..3792    -  misc_feature   bom (fragment): basis of mobility region from pBR322
   3894..4085    -  CDS            rop: Rop protein, which maintains plasmids at low copy number; rop
   4126..4236    +  CDS            mbeC (fragment): MBEC_ECOLX - Experimental evidence at protein level: Swiss-Prot protein existence level 1. Required for efficient mobilization of ColE1 plasmid and is thus essential to promote the specific transfer of the plasmid during conjugation. Probably functions by inducing DNA bending, helping the MbeA relaxase to melt the DNA around the nic site and cleave the phosphodiester bond. Binds specifically double-stranded DNA (dsDNA) containing the ColE1 oriT but does not recognize the inverted repeat (IR). From Escherichia coli.
   4271..4593    -  CDS            TcR (fragment): tetracycline efflux protein; tet; confers resistance to tetracycline
   4608..4629    -  protein_bind   CAP binding site: CAP binding activates transcription in the presence of cAMP. E. coli catabolite activator protein
   4642..5724    -  CDS            lacI: lac repressor; lacI; The lac repressor binds to the lac operator to inhibit transcription in E. coli. This inhibition can be relieved by adding lactose or isopropyl-β-D-thiogalactopyranoside (IPTG).
   5725..5802    -  promoter       lacI promoter: lacI
   5810..5903    -  CDS            TcR (fragment): tetracycline efflux protein; tet; confers resistance to tetracycline
   5955..6041    +  terminator     rrnB T1 terminator: Escherichia coli rrnB; transcription terminator T1 from the E. coli rrnB gene
