[The description below was written by a language model from this plasmid's Addgene catalogue record and pLannotate feature annotations shown in this document.]
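Description:
pTWIN1-His6-Ssp-Htt18-90(Q18C)-42Q-A60C is a bacterial expression plasmid of about 6.1 kb built on the pTWIN1 intein-fusion backbone. It is maintained in E. coli through a ColE1/pMB1-type origin accompanied by the rop gene, consistent with the low copy number listed, and is selected with ampicillin via the β-lactamase gene. An M13 phage origin, remnants of the pBR322 bom/mobilization region and non-functional tetracycline-resistance fragments are also present as backbone carry-over. Expression is driven by a T7 promoter with an adjacent lac operator and a T7 gene 10 ribosome binding site. The plasmid-borne lacI gene supplies repressor, so transcription depends on T7 RNA polymerase and is IPTG-inducible. A T7 terminator closes the cassette, and rrnB T1 terminators lie upstream of it.

The payload is a fragment of human huntingtin exon 1 spanning residues 18–90, lacking the first 17 amino acids, carrying a 42-residue polyglutamine tract and two cysteine substitutions, Q18C and A60C. It is fused at its N-terminus to a His6-tagged Ssp DnaB intein. The automated annotation detects the intein only as a dnaB fragment matched to a mycobacterial homologue, and does not annotate the Htt insert, which presumably lies in the unlabelled stretch between the intein and the terminator. In the pTWIN1 system this intein can self-cleave at its C-terminal junction, releasing the downstream protein, here beginning with Cys18, after affinity capture through the His tag. An N-terminal cysteine is the kind of handle used for native chemical ligation, and the introduced cysteines could serve for site-specific labelling, though the record does not state this. The stated purpose is simply bacterial production of this pathological-length Htt fragment, deposited with a study comparing monomeric exon 1 structure across polyglutamine lengths.
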