Addgene plasmid #114604: pTWIN1-His6-Ssp-Htt18-90(Q18C)-42Q-A60C
Purpose: Bacterial expression of Htt fragment containing amino acids 18-90, with Q18C & A60C cysteine mutations and a 42 polyQ repeat
Depositing lab: Hilal Lashuel. Depositing organization: Swiss Federal Institute of Technology (EPFL). Publication: Monomeric Huntingtin Exon 1 Has Similar Overall Structural Features for Wild-Type and Pathological Polyglutamine Lengths. Warner JB 4th, Ruff KM, Tan PS, Lemke EA, Pappu RV, Lashuel HA. J Am Chem Soc. 2017 Oct 18;139(41):14456-14469. doi: 10.1021/jacs.7b06659. Epub 2017 Oct 9. PubMed 28937758.
Backbone
  Vector backbone: pTWIN1
  Backbone manufacturer: NEB
  Vector type: Bacterial Expression
Growth in bacteria
  Bacterial resistance: Ampicillin, 100 μg/mL
  Growth temperature: 30°C
  Growth strain: NEB Stable
  Copy number: Low Copy
Gene/Insert
  Gene/Insert name: Huntingtin Exon1 fragment
  Species: H. sapiens (human)
  Mutation: dNt17 (deletion of first 17 amino acids), Q18C, A60C; 42 polyQ repeat
  Entrez Gene: HTT (a.k.a. HD, IT15, LOMARS)
  Tag / fusion protein: His6-Ssp DnaB intein (N terminal on backbone)
  Cloning method: Ligation Independent Cloning
  Sequencing primers: 5′ T7; 3′ T7-Term
Terms and licenses: Academic/Nonprofit Terms; Industry Terms: Not Available to Industry
How to cite: pTWIN1-His6-Ssp-Htt18-90(Q18C)-42Q-A60C was a gift from Hilal Lashuel (Addgene plasmid # 114604 ; http://n2t.net/addgene:114604 ; RRID:Addgene_114604)
